Addgene plasmid #79201: pAB076i7
Purpose: Directed Evolution of Protein-Protein Interactions
Depositing lab: David Liu. Depositing organization: Harvard University. Publication: Continuous evolution of Bacillus thuringiensis toxins overcomes insect resistance. Badran AH, Guzov VM, Huai Q, Kemp MM, Vishwanath P, Kain W, Nance AM, Evdokimov A, Moshiri F, Turner KH, Wang P, Malvar T, Liu DR. Nature. 2016 May 5;533(7601):58-63. doi: 10.1038/nature17938. Epub 2016 Apr 27. PubMed 27120167.
Backbone
  Vector backbone: SC101
  Backbone manufacturer: David Liu Lab
  Backbone size w/o insert (bp): 2992
  Vector type: Bacterial Expression
Growth in bacteria
  Bacterial resistance: Ampicillin, 100 μg/mL
  Growth temperature: 37°C
  Growth strain: NEB Turbo
  Copy number: Low Copy
Gene/Insert
  Gene/Insert name: PlacZ-opt (OR1) gIII, luxAB; Ppro1 434cI(RR69)-SH2ABL1
  Species: Synthetic
  Promoter: PlacZ-opt (OR1); Ppro1
  Cloning method: Ligation Independent Cloning
  Sequencing primers: 5′ n/a; 3′ n/a
Terms and licenses: Academic/Nonprofit Terms; Industry Terms: Not Available to Industry
How to cite: pAB076i7 was a gift from David Liu (Addgene plasmid # 79201 ; http://n2t.net/addgene:79201 ; RRID:Addgene_79201)
