[The description below was written by a language model from this plasmid's Addgene catalogue record and pLannotate feature annotations shown in this document.]
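Description:
pAB076i7 is a low-copy bacterial expression plasmid built on a pSC101 backbone. It is maintained in E. coli through the pSC101 origin together with its required Rep101 (RepA) replication protein, and it is selected with ampicillin via a β-lactamase gene under its native bla promoter. The full sequence record is about 7.9 kb, and rrnB T1/T2 terminators insulate the transcription units from each other and from the backbone.

The payload consists of two cassettes in opposite orientations. In the first, a modified lacZ promoter (PlacZ-opt) carrying a phage 434 OR1 operator drives M13 gene III, encoding the minor coat protein pIII, followed by luxA and luxB, the bacterial luciferase subunits. In the second, the constitutive Ppro1 promoter expresses a fusion of a phage 434 cI repressor DNA-binding domain variant (RR69) to the SH2 domain of ABL1. The annotation software detects this fusion as adjacent 434 cI and Cro-like fragments, a short partial FLAG-like match that may simply be linker sequence, and an ABL fragment.

This layout matches a bacterial two-hybrid reporter. The 434cI fusion docks the SH2 "target" at the operator upstream of the promoter, so a binding partner that recruits RNA polymerase would activate transcription; that partner is not encoded on this plasmid. Because pIII is essential for M13 infectivity, coupling its production to the interaction lets phage lacking gene III propagate only when they encode a successful binder, while luxAB gives a luminescence readout of the same activity. The stated purpose is directed evolution of protein–protein interactions, and the plasmid appears to serve as an accessory plasmid for phage-assisted continuous evolution, although the record does not name that role.
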