Features (pLannotate 1.2.2; 15 found; start..end, strand, type, name):
      1..951     -  CDS            Rep101: RepA protein needed for replication with the pSC101 origin; rep101
    999..1221    -  rep_origin     pSC101 ori: low-copy replication origin that requires the Rep101 protein
   1723..1758    -  terminator     rrnB T1 terminator (fragment): Escherichia coli rrnB; transcription terminator T1 from the E. coli rrnB gene
   1889..3162    +  CDS            M13 gene III (fragment) (sequence partly withheld): pIII; III; minor coat protein
   3162..4241    +  CDS            luxA (sequence partly withheld): LUXA1_PHOLU - Experimental evidence at protein level: Swiss-Prot protein existence level 1. Light-emitting reaction in luminous bacteria. From Photorhabdus luminescens (Xenorhabdus luminescens).
   4305..5285    +  CDS            LuxB: LuxB luciferase subunit; luxB; from the Photorhabdus luminescens bioluminescence operon
   5393..5692    -  CDS            ABL (fragment): ABL_FSVHY - Experimental evidence at transcript level: Swiss-Prot protein existence level 2. From Feline sarcoma virus (strain Hardy-Zuckerman 2).
   5693..5713    -  CDS            FLAG (fragment): FLAG® epitope tag, followed by an enterokinase cleavage site
   5732..5920    -  CDS            CRO (fragment): RCRO_BP434 - Experimental evidence at protein level: Swiss-Prot protein existence level 1. Cro represses genes normally expressed in early phage development and is necessary for the late stage of lytic growth. It does this by binding to the OL and OR operators regions normally used by the repressor protein for lysogenic maintenance. From Enterobacteria phage 434 (Bacteriophage 434).
   5921..6187    -  CDS            CI (fragment): RPC1_BP434 - Experimental evidence at protein level: Swiss-Prot protein existence level 1. Binds to two sets of three contiguous operator sites in the phage genome. From Enterobacteria phage 434 (Bacteriophage 434).
   6389..6416    -  terminator     rrnB T2 terminator: transcription terminator T2 from the E. coli rrnB gene
   6508..6594    -  terminator     rrnB T1 terminator: Escherichia coli rrnB; transcription terminator T1 from the E. coli rrnB gene
   6596..6711    -  ncRNA          5S rRNA: Accession: RF00001 - 5S ribosomal RNA
   6810..7670    -  CDS            AmpR: β-lactamase; bla; confers resistance to ampicillin, carbenicillin, and related antibiotics
   7671..7775    -  promoter       AmpR promoter: bla
>Addgene plasmid #79201 | pAB076i7 | depositor full sequence | sequence record 148322 | Full Sequence
TCAGATCCTTCCGTATTTAGCCAGTATGTTCTCTAGTGTGGTTCGTTGTTTTTGCGTGAGCCATGAGAAC
GAACCATTGAGATCATGCTTACTTTGCATGTCACTCAAAAATTTTGCCTCAAAACTGGTGAGCTGAATTT
TTGCAGTTAAAGCATCGTGTAGTGTTTTTCTTAGTCCGTTACGTAGGTAGGAATCTGATGTAATGGTTGT
TGGTATTTTGTCACCATTCATTTTTATCTGGTTGTTCTCAAGTTCGGTTACGAGATCCATTTGTCTATCT
AGTTCAACTTGGAAAATCAACGTATCAGTCGGGCGGCCTCGCTTATCAACCACCAATTTCATATTGCTGT
AAGTGTTTAAATCTTTACTTATTGGTTTCAAAACCCATTGGTTAAGCCTTTTAAACTCATGGTAGTTATT
TTCAAGCATTAACATGAACTTAAATTCATCAAGGCTAATCTCTATATTTGCCTTGTGAGTTTTCTTTTGT
GTTAGTTCTTTTAATAACCACTCATAAATCCTCATAGAGTATTTGTTTTCAAAAGACTTAACATGTTCCA
GATTATATTTTATGAATTTTTTTAACTGGAAAAGATAAGGCAATATCTCTTCACTAAAAACTAATTCTAA
TTTTTCGCTTGAGAACTTGGCATAGTTTGTCCACTGGAAAATCTCAAAGCCTTTAACCAAAGGATTCCTG
ATTTCCACAGTTCTCGTCATCAGCTCTCTGGTTGCTTTAGCTAATACACCATAAGCATTTTCCCTACTGA
TGTTCATCATCTGAGCGTATTGGTTATAAGTGAACGATACCGTCCGTTCTTTCCTTGTAGGGTTTTCAAT
CGTGGGGTTGAGTAGTGCCACACAGCATAAAATTAGCTTGGTTTCATGCTCCGTTAAGTCATAGCGACTA
ATCGCTAGTTCATTTGCTTTGAAAACAACTAATTCAGACATACATCTCAATTGGTCTAGGTAATTTTAAT
CACTATACCAATTGAGATGGGCTAGTCAATGATAATTACTAGTCCTTTTCCTTTGAGTTGTGGGTATCTG
TAAATTCTGCTAGACCTTTGCTGGAAAACTTGTAAATTCTGCTAGACCCTCTGTAAATTCCGCTAGACCT
TTGTGTGTTTTTTTTGTTTATATTCAAGTGGTTATAATTTATAGAATAAAGAAAGAATAAAAAAAGATAA
AAAGAATAGATCCCAGCCCTGTGTATAACTCACTACTTTAGTCAGTTCCGCAGTATTACAAAAGGATGTC
GCAAACGCTGTTTGCTCCTCTACAAAACAGACCTTAAAACCCTAAAGGCTTAAGTAGCACCCTCGCAAGC
TCGGGCAAATCGCTGAATATTCCTTTTGTCTCCGACCATCAGGCACCTGAGTCGCTGTCTTTTTCGTGAC
ATTCAGTTCGCTGCGCTCACGGCTCTGGCAGTGAATGGGGGTAAATGGCACTACAGGCGCCTTTTATGGA
TTCATGCAAGGAAACTACCCATAATACAAGAAAAGCCCGTCACGGGCTTCTCAGGGCGTTTTATGGCGGG
TCTGCTATGTGGTGCTATCTGACTTTTTGCTGTTCAGCAGTTCCTGCCCTCTGCTTTTCCAGTCTGACCA
CTTCGGCTTATCCCGTGACAGGTCATTCAGACTGGCTAATGCACCCAGTAAGGCAGCGGGCTCATCAACA
GGCTTACCCGTCGTACGGTCAAGAGGACATCCGGGCAAATGCAACGAAAGGCTCAGTCGAAAGACTGGGC
CTTTCGTTGCGCTGCGGAGACTTAGGGACCCTAATACAAGAAAGTTTGTTCATTAGGCACCCCGGGCTTT
ACTCGTAAAGCTTCCGGCGCGTATGTTGTGTCGACCGACCTGCAGGTGCAGTAAGGAGGAAAAAAAAA
[85 nt withheld, positions 1889-1973]
C
[98 nt withheld, positions 1975-2072]
A
[92 nt withheld, positions 2074-2165]
TGGTTCT
[206 nt withheld, positions 2173-2378]
G
[176 nt withheld, positions 2380-2555]
CCAATCGTCTGACCTGCCTCAACCTCCTGTC
[82 nt withheld, positions 2587-2668]
GCTCTGAGGGA
[161 nt withheld, positions 2680-2840]
T
[41 nt withheld, positions 2842-2882]
T
[62 nt withheld, positions 2884-2945]
A
[35 nt withheld, positions 2947-2981]
CCTCCCTCAATCGGTTGAATGTCGCCCTTTTGTCTTTGGCGCTGGTAAACCTTACGAGTTCAGTATCGAC
TGCGATAAGATCAACCTGTTCCGC
[50 nt withheld, positions 3076-3125]
T
[37 nt withheld, positions 3127-3163]
GAAATTTGGAAACTTTTTGCTTACATACCAACCTCCCCAATTTTCCCAAACAGAGGTAATGAAACGTTTG
GTTAAATTAGGTCGCATCTCTGAGGAGTGTGGTTTTGATACCGTATGGTTACTGGAGCATCATTTCACGG
AGTTTGGTTTGCTTGGTAACCCTTATGTCGCTGCTGCATATTTACTTGGCGCGACTAAAAAATTGAATGT
AGGAACTGCCGCTATTGTTCTTCCCACAGCCCATCCAGTACGCCAACTTGAAGATGTGAATTTATTGGAT
CAAATGTCAAAAGGACGATTTCGGTTTGGTATTTGCCGAGGGCTTTACAACAAGGACTTTCGCGTATTCG
GCACAGATATGAATAACAGTCGCGCCTTAGCGGAATGCTGGTACGGGCTGATAAAGAATGGCATGACAGA
GGGATATATGGAAGCTGATAATGAACATATCAAGTTCCATAAGGTAAAAGTAAACCCCGCGGCGTATAGC
AGAGGTGGCGCACCGGTTTATGTGGTGGCTGAATCAGCTTCGACGACTGAGTGGGCTGCTCAATTTGGCC
TACCGATGATATTAAGTTGGATTATAAATACTAACGAAAAGAAAGCACAACTTGAGCTTTATAATGAAGT
GGCTCAAGAATATGGGCACGATATTCATAATATCGACCATTGCTTATCATATATAACATCTGTAGATCAT
GACTCAATTAAAGCGAAAGAGATTTGCCGGAAATTTCTGGGGCATTGGTATGATTCTTATGTGAATGCTA
CGACTATTTTTGATGATTCAGACCAAACAAGAGGTTATGATTTCAATAAAGGGCAGTGGCGTGACTTTGT
ATTAAAAGGACATAAAGATACTAATCGCCGTATTGATTACAGTTACGAAATCAATCCCGTGGGAACGCCG
CAGGAATGTATTGACATAATTCAAAAAGACATTGATGCTACAGGAATATCAAATATTTGTTGTGGATTTG
AAGCTAATGGAACAGTAGACGAAATTATTGCTTCCATGAAGCTCTTCCAGTCTGATGTCATGCCATTTCT
TAAAGAAAAACAACGTTCGCTATTATATTATGGCGGTGGCGGTAGCGGCGGTGGCGGTAGCGGCGGTGGC
GGTAGCGGCGGTGGCGGTAGCAAATTTGGATTGTTCTTCCTTAACTTCATCAATTCAACAACTGTTCAAG
AACAGAGTATAGTTCGCATGCAGGAAATAACGGAGTATGTTGATAAGTTGAATTTTGAACAGATTTTAGT
GTATGAAAATCATTTTTCAGATAATGGTGTTGTCGGCGCTCCTCTGACTGTTTCTGGTTTTCTGCTCGGT
TTAACAGAGAAAATTAAAATTGGTTCATTAAATCACATCATTACAACTCATCATCCTGTCCGCATAGCGG
AGGAAGCTTGCTTATTGGATCAGTTAAGTGAAGGGAGATTTATTTTAGGGTTTAGTGATTGCGAAAAAAA
AGATGAAATGCATTTTTTTAATCGCCCGGTTGAATATCAACAGCAACTATTTGAAGAGTGTTATGAAATC
ATTAACGATGCTTTAACAACAGGCTATTGTAATCCAGATAACGATTTTTATAGCTTCCCTAAAATATCTG
TAAATCCCCATGCTTATACGCCAGGCGGACCTCGGAAATATGTAACAGCAACCAGTCATCATATTGTTGA
GTGGGCGGCCAAAAAAGGTATTCCTCTCATCTTTAAGTGGGATGATTCTAATGATGTTAGATATGAATAT
GCTGAAAGATATAAAGCCGTTGCGGATAAATATGACGTTGACCTATCAGAGATAGACCATCAGTTAATGA
TATTAGTTAACTATAACGAAGATAGTAATAAAGCTAAACAAGAGACGCGTGCATTTATTAGTGATTATGT
TCTTGAAATGCACCCTAATGAAAATTTCGAAAATAAACTTGAAGAAATAATTGCAGAAAACGCTGTCGGA
AATTATACGGAGTGTATAACTGCGGCTAAGTTGGCAATTGAAAAGTGTGGTGCGAAAAGTGTATTGCTGT
CCTTTGAACCAATGAATGATTTGATGAGCCAAAAAAATGTAATCAATATTGTTGATGATAATATTAAGAA
GTACCACACGGAATATACCTAAACGGAGCCAATGTACGCAAAAAACCCCGCTTCAGCGGGGTTTTTTCGC
CAAAAAAAACCCCGCCCTGTCAGGGGCGGGGTTTTTTTTTAGGGCCCTACTGACTGTTAGCGTTTCGGCG
CCGGATAATGCAGCGTGGTGATCAGACCATCCGCAACCGTGCTATGGTGATGCACCAGTTCTGCCAGGGT
ATTGAAGCGAGATTCACTAGAAACGTACAGTTTGCCATCGCTGGCGGTGTTGATACGGTAGTGATACACG
CGACCTTCATAACGCAGAGAAATGCTGCGCTGGCCCGGGCTACTTTCACTTTCACGAACCAGAAAAGAAC
CATTAATGCCAGAGCTCAGCAGGTATTCGGCCGCGTTACGGCTCACAGGGCCATGATACCAGCTGTGTTT
TTCCAGACTCTTGTCATCGTCGTCCTTGTAGTCAACATTCGAATCAGAGGTGCCATTGAGCAGCCAGTCA
ACACTTACGCCAAGAGCTGACGCAAGTTCTGGTAAAAAGCGTGGTCGCTTAGTTTTACCGTTTTCGAGCT
GCTCTATAGACTGCTGGGTAGTCCCCACCTTTTGAGCAAGTTCAGCCTGGTTAAGTCCAAGCTGAATTCT
TTTGCTTTTTACCCTGCTGCTGATACTAGCTCTAACCATGCTAATCAATGGATATTTCCCTTTGGGCTCA
ACGTGCCCAACAAATCTAACATTCGAATCAGAGGTGCCATTGAGCAGCCAGTCAACACTTACGCCAAGAG
CTGACGCAAGTTCTGGTAAAAAGCGTGGTCGCTTAGTTTTACCGTTTTCGAGCTGCTCTATAGACTGCTG
GGTAGTCCCCACCTTTTGAGCAAGTTCAGCCTGGTTAAGTCCAAGCTGAATTCTTTTGCTTTTTACCCTG
CTGCTGATACTCATTTTTTTTTCCTCCTTACTCTAGTAAAAGTTAAACAAAATTATTTGTAGAGGGAAAC
CGTTGTGGTCTCCCTGAATATAGATACCGAGCCTTATGCATGCCCGTAAAGTTATCCAGCAACCACTCAT
AGACCTAGGGCAGCAGATAGGGACGACGTGGTGTTAGCTGTGCTCTAGAATCCTCAGCGAGTTTGTAGAA
ACGCAAAAAGGCCATCCGTCAGGATGGCCTTCTGCTTAATTTGATGCCTGGCAGTTTATGGCGGGCGTCC
TGCCCGCCACCCTCCGGGCCGTTGCTTCGCAACGTTCAAATCCGCTCCCGGCGGATTTGTCCTACTCAGG
AGAGCGTTCACCGACAAACAACAGATAAAACGAAAGGCCCAGTCTTTCGACTGAGCCTTTCGTTTTATTT
GATGCCTGGCAGTTCCCTACTCTCGCATGGGGAGACCCCACACTACCATCGGCGCTACGGCGTTTCACTT
CTGAGTTCGGCATGGGGTCAGGTGGGACCACCGCGCTACTGCCGCCAGGCAAATTCTGTTTTATCAGACC
GCTTCTGCGTTCTGATTTAATCTGTATCAGGCTGAAAATCTTCTCTCATCCGCCAAAACAGCCATGCCCA
TGGCGTTTACCAATGCTTAATCAGTGAGGCACCTATCTCAGCGATCTGTCTATTTCGTTCATCCATAGTT
GCCTGACTCCCCGTCGTGTAGATAACTACGATACGGGAGGGCTTACCATCTGGCCCCAGTGCTGCAATGA
TACCGCGAGACCCACGCTCACCGGCTCCAGATTTATCAGCAATAAACCAGCCAGCCGGAAGGGCCGAGCG
CAGAAGTGGTCCTGCAACTTTATCCGCCTCCATCCAGTCTATTAATTGTTGCCGGGAAGCTAGAGTAAGT
AGTTCGCCAGTTAATAGTTTGCGCAACGTTGTTGCCATTGCTACAGGCATCGTGGTGTCACGCTCGTCGT
TTGGTATGGCTTCATTCAGCTCCGGTTCCCAACGATCAAGGCGAGTTACATGATCCCCCATGTTGTGCAA
AAAAGCGGTTAGCTCCTTCGGTCCTCCGATCGTTGTCAGAAGTAAGTTGGCCGCAGTGTTATCACTCATG
GTTATGGCAGCACTGCATAATTCTCTTACTGTCATGCCATCCGTAAGATGCTTTTCTGTGACTGGTGAGT
ACTCAACCAAGTCATTCTGAGAATAGTGTATGCGGCGACCGAGTTGCTCTTGCCCGGCGTCAATACGGGA
TAATACCGCGCCACATAGCAGAACTTTAAAAGTGCTCATCATTGGAAAACGTTCTTCGGGGCGAAAACTC
TCAAGGATCTTACCGCTGTTGAGATCCAGTTCGATGTAACCCACTCGTGCACCCAACTGATCTTCAGCAT
CTTTTACTTTCACCAGCGTTTCTGGGTGAGCAAAAACAGGAAGGCAAAATGCCGCAAAAAAGGGAATAAG
GGCGACACGGAAATGTTGAATACTCATACTCTTCCTTTTTCAATATTATTGAAGCATTTATCAGGGTTAT
TGTCTCATGAGCGGATACATATTTGAATGTATTTAGAAAAATAAACAAATAGGGGTTCCGCGCACATTTC
CCCGAAAAGTGCCACCTGACGTCTAAGAAACCATTATTATCATGACATTAACCTATAAAAATAGGCGTAT
CACGAGGCCCTTAGGCCAAATAGGCCGT
