>Addgene plasmid #79201 | pAB076i7 | addgene partial sequence | sequence record 151098 | pCL52_2-F 5'-GCTTCTCAGGGCGTTTTATG-3'
TGACAGGTCATTCAGACTGGCTAATGCACCCAGTAAGGCAGCGGGCTCATCAACAGGCTTACCCGTCGTA
CGGTCAAGAGGACATCCGGGCAAATGCAACGAAAGGCTCAGTCGAAAGACTGGGCCTTTCGTTGCGCTGC
GGAGACTTAGGGACCCTAATACAAGAAAGTTTGTTCATTAGGCACCCCGGGCTTTACTCGTAAAGCTTCC
GGCGCGTATGTTGTGTCGACCGACCTGCAGGTGCAGTAAGGAGGAAAAAAAAA
[85 nt withheld, positions 264-348]
C
[98 nt withheld, positions 350-447]
A
[92 nt withheld, positions 449-540]
TGGTTCT
[103 nt withheld, positions 548-650]
