>Addgene plasmid #79201 | pAB076i7 | addgene partial sequence | sequence record 151099 | Amp-F 5'-AAGCCCTCCCGTATCGTAGT-3'
GCACTATGGATGAACGAAATAGACAGATCGCTGAGATAGGTGCCTCACTGATTAAGCATTGGTAAACGCC
ATGGGCATGGCTGTTTTGGCGGATGAGAGAAGATTTTCAGCCTGATACAGATTAAATCAGAACGCAGAAG
CGGTCTGATAAAACAGAATTTGCCTGGCGGCAGTAGCGCGGTGGTCCCACCTGACCCCATGCCGAACTCA
GAAGTGAAACGCCGTAGCGCCGATGGTAGTGTGGGGTCTCCCCATGCGAGAGTAGGGAACTGCCAGGCAT
CAAATAAAACGAAAGGCTCAGTCGAAAGACTGGGCCTTTCGTTTTATCTGTTGTTTGTCGGTGAACGCTC
TCCTGAGTAGGACAAATCCGCCGGGAGCGGATTTGAACGTTGCGAAGCAACGGCCCGGAGGGTGGCGGG
