>Addgene plasmid #79201 | pAB076i7 | addgene partial sequence | sequence record 152370 | LuxB-F 5'-gtcctttgaaccaatgaatg-3'
TATTGTTGATGATAATATTAAGAAGTACCACACGGAATATACCTAAACGGAGCCAATGTACGCAAAAAAC
CCCGCTTCAGCGGGGTTTTTTCGCCAAAAAAAACCCCGCCCTGTCAGGGGCGGGGTTTTTTTTTAGGGCC
CTACTGACTGTTAGCGTTTCGGCGCCGGATAATGCAGCGTGGTGATCAGACCATCCGCAACCGTGCTATG
GTGATGCACCAGTTCTGCCAGGGTATTGAAGCGAGATTCACTAGAAACGTACAGTTTGCCATCGCTGGCG
GTGTTGATACGGTAGTGATACACGCGACCTTCATAACGCAGAGAAATGCTGCGCTGGCCCGGGCTACTTT
CACTTTCACGAACCAGAAAAGAACCATTAATGCCAGAGCTCAGCAGGTATTCGGCCGCGTTACGGCTCAC
AGGGCCATGATACCAGCTGTGTTTTTCCAGACTCTTGTCATCGTCGTCCTTGTAGTCAACATTCGAATCA
GAGGTGCCATTGAGCAGCCAGTCAACACTTACGCCAAGAGCTGACGCAAGTTCTGGTAAAAAGCGTGGTC
GCTTAGTTTTACCGTTTTCGAGCTGCTCTATAGACTGCTGGGTAGTCCCCACCTTTTGAGCAAGTTCAGC
CTGGTTAAGTCCAAGCTGAATTCTTTTGCTTTTTACCCTGCTGCTGATACTAGCTCTAACCATGCTAATC
AATGGATATTTCCCTTTGGGCTCAACGTGCCCAACAAATCTAACATTCGAATCAGAGGTGCCATTGAGCA
GCCAGTCAACACTTACGCCAAGAGCTGACGCAAGTTCTGGTAA
